Addgene plasmid #146958: pAc5.1B-lambdaN-HA-DmAGO1-K690AK694A_M
Purpose: Insect Expression of DmAGO1-K690AK694A
Depositing lab: Elisa Izaurralde. Depositing organization: Max Planck Institute for Developmental Biology. Publication: Crystal structure of the MID-PIWI lobe of a eukaryotic Argonaute protein. Boland A, Huntzinger E, Schmidt S, Izaurralde E, Weichenrieder O. Proc Natl Acad Sci U S A. 2011 Jun 28;108(26):10466-71. doi: 10.1073/pnas.1103946108. Epub 2011 Jun 6. PubMed 21646546.
Backbone
  Vector backbone: Unknown
  Vector type: Insect Expression
Growth in bacteria
  Bacterial resistance: Ampicillin, 100 μg/mL
  Growth temperature: 37°C
  Growth strain: DH5alpha
  Copy number: Low Copy
Gene/Insert
  Gene/Insert name: DmAGO1-K690AK694A
  Species: D. melanogaster (fly)
  Mutation: variation with 2 non silent mutations V315A and H913R compared with the sequnce given by NCBI:gi:24653500.
  Entrez Gene: AGO1 (a.k.a. Dmel_CG6671, AGO-1, Ago, Ago-1, Ago1, Agp1, CG6671, Dm Ago1, DmAgo1, Dmel\CG6671, MRE20, ago-1, ago1, ago1-1, anon-WO0257455.29, argonaute1, dAGO1, dAgo1, dmAgo1, l(2)04845, l(2)4845, l(2)k00208, l(2)k08121)
  Cloning method: Unknown
Terms and licenses: Academic/Nonprofit Terms; Industry Terms: Not Available to Industry
Depositor comments: Plasmids from this collection were made available to the research community and donated after the lab closed. Please note that the sequence provided by the depositing laboratory may be theoretical/predicted or based on Sanger sequencing results. There may be discrepancies between sequencing results obtained by Addgene and the depositor sequence. If an Addgene verified sequence is not available, please contact before placing your order to request that our lab fully sequence the plasmid.
How to cite: pAc5.1B-lambdaN-HA-DmAGO1-K690AK694A_M was a gift from Elisa Izaurralde (Addgene plasmid # 146958 ; http://n2t.net/addgene:146958 ; RRID:Addgene_146958)
