[The description below was written by a language model from this plasmid's Addgene catalogue record and pLannotate feature annotations shown in this document.]
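Description:
pAc5.1B-lambdaN-HA-DmAGO1-K690AK694A_M is an insect expression plasmid for producing a mutant form of Drosophila melanogaster Argonaute 1 (AGO1) in fly cells. The catalogue lists the backbone as unknown, although the name and the annotated parts point to a pAc5.1-type vector. In bacteria the 8,410 nt plasmid is maintained through a ColE1/pUC-family origin and selected with ampicillin via a β-lactamase gene under its own promoter. The record lists it as low copy despite this origin type. A fragment of a tetracycline resistance gene and a small piece of SV40 large T antigen are also annotated, and these appear to be backbone remnants rather than functional elements. No marker for selection in insect cells is annotated.

Expression is driven by the constitutive Drosophila actin 5C promoter and terminated by an SV40 polyadenylation signal. The open reading frame begins with a short fragment of the bacteriophage lambda N protein, followed by an HA epitope (annotated as a partial match to a 3xHA tag) and then the AGO1 coding sequence. The annotation tool labelled the latter by homology as rat Ago2, but the catalogue identifies it as fly AGO1. The name indicates K690A and K694A substitutions, and the depositor also notes two non-silent differences from the NCBI reference, V315A and H913R. A V5 tag sequence lies downstream of the insert, but the record does not say whether it is translated in frame.

The lambda N peptide is commonly used to tether a fusion protein to reporter mRNAs carrying BoxB hairpins, so this construct is probably intended for tethering assays testing how the mutations affect AGO1-mediated silencing, with HA allowing detection. The associated publication concerns the structure of an Argonaute MID-PIWI lobe.
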