Features (pLannotate 1.2.2; 11 found; start..end, strand, type, name):
     56..2568    +  promoter       Ac5 promoter: Drosophila melanogaster actin 5C promoter
   2589..2654    +  CDS            N (fragment): REGN_LAMBD - Experimental evidence at protein level: Swiss-Prot protein existence level 1. Plays a role as a transcriptional antitermination factor that allows the virus to initiate its lytic phase. Activates expression of the delayed viral early genes by modifying host RNA polymerase (RNAP) into a form that is resistant to termination signals. This antitermination function requires the host NusA protein which serves to stabilize the interaction between antitermination protein N and host RNA polymerase. From Escherichia phage lambda (Bacteriophage lambda).
   2685..2711    +  CDS            3xHA (fragment): three tandem HA epitope tags
   3060..5663    +  CDS            Ago2: AGO2_RAT - Also known as Eif2c2. Experimental evidence at protein level: Swiss-Prot protein existence level 1. Required for RNA-mediated gene silencing (RNAi) by the RNA- induced silencing complex (RISC). The 'minimal RISC' appears to include AGO2 bound to a short guide RNA such as a microRNA (miRNA) or short interfering RNA (siRNA). These guide RNAs direct RISC to complementary mRNAs that are targets for RISC-mediated gene silencing. The precise mechanism of gene silencing depends on the degree of complementarity between the miRNA or siRNA and its target. Binding of RISC to a perfectly comple
   5695..5736    +  CDS            V5 tag: epitope tag from simian virus 5
   5836..5970    -  polyA_signal   SV40 poly(A) signal: SV40 polyadenylation signal
   5993..6077    -  CDS            large T antigen (fragment): large T antigen from SV40 (simian virus 40)
   6078..6548    +  CDS            TcR (fragment): tetracycline efflux protein; tet; confers resistance to tetracycline
   6592..7180    -  rep_origin     ori: high-copy-number ColE1/pMB1/pBR322/pUC origin of replication
   7351..8211    -  CDS            AmpR: β-lactamase; bla; confers resistance to ampicillin, carbenicillin, and related antibiotics
   8212..8316    -  promoter       AmpR promoter: bla
>Addgene plasmid #146958 | pAc5.1B-lambdaN-HA-DmAGO1-K690AK694A_M | depositor full sequence | sequence record 289405 | Full Sequence
CTTCAAGGAATTAATTCTATATTCTAAAAACACAAATGATACTTCTAAAAAAAATCATGAATGGCATCAA
CTCTGAATCAAATCTTTGCAGATGCACCTACTTCTCATTTCCACTGTCACATCATTTTTCCAGATCTCGC
TGCCTGTTATGTGGCCCACAAACCAAGACACGTTTTATGGCCATTAAAGCTGGCTGATCGTCGCCAAACA
CCAAATACATATCAATATGTACATTCGAGAAAGAAGCGATCAAAGAAGCGTCTTCGGGCGAGTAGGAGAA
TGCGGAGGAGAAGGAGAACGAGCTGATCTAGTATCTCTCCACAATCCAATGCCAACTGACCAACTGGCCA
TATTCGGAGCAATTTGAAGCCAATTTCCATCGCCTGGCGATCGCTCCATTCTTGGCTATATGTTTTTCAC
CGTTCCCGGGGCCATTTTCAAAGACTCGTCGGTAAGATAAGATTGTGTCACTCGCTGTCTCTCTTCATTT
GTCGAAGAATGCTGAGGAATTTCGCGATGACGTCGGCGAGTATTTTGAAGAATGAGAATAATTTGTATTT
ATACGAAAATCAGTTAGTGGAATTTTCTACAAAAACATGTTATCTATAGATAATTTTGTTGCAAAATATG
TTGACTATGACAAAGATTGTATGTATATACCTTTAATGTATTCTCATTTTCTTATGTATTTATAATGGCA
ATGATGATACTGATGATATTTTAAGATGATGCCAGACCACAGGCTGATTTCTGCGTCTTTTGCCGAACGC
AGTGCATGTGCGGTTGTTGTTTTTTGGAATAGTTTCAATTTTCGGACTGTCCGCTTTGATTTCAGTTTCT
TGGCTTATTCAAAAAGCAAAGTAAAGCCAAAAAAGCGAGATGGCAATACCAAATGCGGCAAAACGGTAGT
GGAAGGAAAGGGGTGCGGGGCAGCGGAAGGAAGGGTGGGGCGGGGCGTGGCGGGGTCTGTGGCTGGGCGC
GACGTCACCGACGTTGGAGCCACTCCTTTGACCATGTGTGCGTGTGTGTATTATTCGTGTCTCGCCACTC
GCCGGTTGTTTTTTTCTTTTTATCTCGCTCTCTCTAGCGCCATCTCGTACGCATGCTCAACGCACCGCAT
GTTGCCGTGTCCTTTATGCGTCATTTTGGCTCGAAATAGGCAATTATTTAAACAAAGATTAGTCAACGAA
AACGCTAAAATAAATAAGTCTACAATATGGTTACTTATTGCCATGTGTGTGCAGCCAACGATAGCAACAA
AAGCAACAACACAGTGGCTTTCCCTCTTTCACTTTTTGTTTGCAAGCGCGTGCGAGCAAGACGGCACGAC
CGGCAAACGCAATTACGCTGACAAAGAGCAGACGAAGTTTTGGCCGAAAAACATCAAGGCGCCTGATACG
AATGCATTTGCAATAACAATTGCGATATTTAATATTGTTTATGAAGCTGTTTGACTTCAAAACACACAAA
AAAAAAAATAAAACAAATTATTTGAAAGAGAATTAGGAATCGGACAGCTTATCGTTACGGGCTAACAGCA
CACCGAGACGAAATAGCTTACCTGACGTCACAGCCTCTGGAAGAACTGCCGCCAAGCAGAGAGAGAGAGA
AAAAGAGGGAGAGCAGCTTAGACCGCATGTGCTTGTGTGTGAGGCGTCTCTCTCTTCGTCTCCTGTTTGC
GCAAACGCATAGACTGCACTGAGAAAATCGATTACCTATTTTTTATGAATGAATATTTGCACTATTACTA
TTCAAAACTATTAAGATAGCAATCACATTCAATAGCCAAATACTATACCACCTGAGCGATGCAACGAAAT
GATCAATTTGAGCAAAAATGCTGCATATTTAGGACGGCATCATTATAGAAATGCTTCTTGCTGTGTACTT
TTCTCTCGTCTGGCAGCTGTTTCGCCGTTATTGTTAAAACCGGCTTAAGTTAGGTGTGTTTTCTACGACT
AGTGATGCCCCTACTAGAAGATGTGTGTTGCACAAATGTCCCTGAATAACCAATTTGAAGTGCAGATAGC
AGTAAACGTAAGCTAATATGAATATTATTTAACTGTAATGTTTTAATATCGCTGGACATTACTAATAAAC
CCACTATAAACACATGTACATATGTATGTTTTGGCATACAATGAGTAGTTGGGGAAAAAATGTGTAAAAG
CACCGTGACCATCACAGCATAAAGATAACCAGCTGAAGTATCGAATATGAGTAACCCCCAAATTGAATCA
CATGCCGCAACTGATAGGACCCATGGAAGTACACTCTTCATGGCGATATACAAGACACACACAAGCACGA
ACACCCAGTTGCGGAGGAAATTCTCCGTAAATGAAAACCCAATCGGCGAACAATTCATACCCATATATGG
TAAAAGTTTTGAACGCGACTTGAGAGCGGAGAGCATTGCGGCTGATAAGGTTTTAGCGCTAAGCGGGCTT
TATAAAACGGGCTGCGGGACCAGTTTTCATATCACTACCGTTTGAGTTCTTGTGCTGTGTGGATACTCCT
CCCGACACAAAGCCGCTCCATCAGCCAGCAGTCGTCTAATCCAGAGACCCCGGATCGGGGTACCCAACAT
GGACGCACAAACACGACGACGTGAGCGTCGCGCTGAGAAACAAGCTCAATGGAAAGCTGCAAACGGTGGA
TCTCCTCCAAGCTTGAATTCTATGTACCCATACGATGTTCCAGATTACGCTATGTCCACGGAGCGTGAGC
TGGCTCCCGGTGGGCCAGCTCAGCTCCATCCGCACACGCTGCCGCTGACTTTTCCGGATCTCCAGATGAC
CTCCACCGTGGGCATCATTGGGAAAGTCTACGAGTCACAGTGGACCCCCTCGCCCACTCGGCCTCAGAGT
CCCTCTCAGGCGCAGACTAGCTTCGACACGCTCACATCACCACCAGCGCCCGGCTCGTCGGTCAATCCCA
CCGCCGTCACCAGCCCAAGTGCCCAGAATGTGGCCGCTGGTGGAGCAACTGTGGCCGGTGCAGCAGCAAC
TGCCGCCCAGGTGGCCTCCGCCTTGGGTGCCACCACCGGCAGCGTGACGCCAGCAATTGCCACCGCAACG
CCAGCCACGCAGCCGGATATGCCCGTCTTTACGTGTCCACGACGCCCGAATCTCGGACGAGAGGGTCGCC
CGATTGTGCTGCGCGCCAATCACTTCCAGGTGACAATGCCGCGTGGCTATGTGCATCACTATGACATCAA
TATACAGCCGGACAAGTGTCCGCGAAAGGTGAACCGTGAGATTATCGAGACTATGGTGCATGCCTATAGC
AAGATCTTCGGAGTGCTCAAGCCGGTGTTCGATGGTCGCAACAATCTGTATACCCGCGATCCCCTGCCCA
TTGGCAACGAGCGTCTAGAGCTGGAGGTTACTCTACCCGGCGAGGGCAAAGATCGAATCTTTCGCGTGAC
GATCAAGTGGCAGGCTCAGGTCTCGCTCTTCAATTTGGAGGAAGCTCTCGAAGGCCGCACGCGGCAGATA
CCCTATGATGCCATTTTGGCGCTCGATGTGGTCATGCGCCATCTGCCCAGCATGACGTACACGCCAGTGG
GACGTAGCTTCTTCAGTTCCCCGGAGGGTTACTACCATCCCCTGGGTGGTGGACGCGAGGTTTGGTTCGG
TTTCCATCAGAGCGCAAGGCCCTCGCAGTGGAAGATGATGCTCAATATCGATGTCTCGGCCACCGCTTTC
TACAAGGCTCAACCAGTCATTGACTTCATGTGCGAGGTGCTGGACATTCGCGACATCAACGAGCAGCGCA
AACCGCTCACCGATTCGCAGCGCGTCAAGTTCACGAAGGAGATCAAGGGTTTGAAGATCGAGATCACCCA
CTGCGGCCAGATGCGTCGCAAGTATCGTGTGTGCAACGTCACTCGCCGCCCCGCTCAGATGCAATCATTC
CCACTGCAGCTGGAGAACGGACAGACCGTAGAGTGCACCGTGGCCAAGTACTTCCTGGACAAGTACCGCA
TGAAATTGCGCTACCCGCACTTGCCCTGCCTGCAGGTTGGCCAAGAGCACAAGCACACTTACCTGCCTCT
AGAGGTGTGCAACATTGTGGCCGGACAGCGGTGCATTAAAAAGCTGACCGATATGCAGACGTCGACCATG
ATCAAGGCCACAGCTCGTTCAGCTCCGGATCGTGAGCGTGAGATTAACAACTTGGTAAAGCGCGCCGACT
TCAACAACGATTCGTATGTGCAAGAGTTTGGCCTGACCATCTCCAATTCGATGATGGAGGTACGAGGACG
CGTCTTGCCTCCTCCCAAGCTTCAGTATGGGGGACGTGTGTCTACCGGCCTCACCGGCCAGCAGCTGTTC
CCGCCACAGAACAAGGTGAGCTTGGCCTCGCCCAACCAGGGTGTATGGGATATGCGAGGCAAGCAGTTCT
TCACTGGCGTCGAGATCCGCATCTGGGCCATCGCCTGTTTTGCCCCACAGCGCACGGTGCGCGAGGATGC
GCTGCGTAATTTCACCCAGCAGCTGCAGAAGATCTCAAACGATGCAGGCATGCCGATAATTGGACAGCCG
TGCTTCTGTAAGTACGCCACCGGGCCGGATCAAGTGGAACCCATGTTCCGTTACCTGAAGATCACCTTCC
CCGGCCTGCAACTCGTCGTGGTTGTGCTGCCCGGCAAGACTCCAGTATACGCCGAGGTGAAGCGTGTAGG
TGACACCGTTCTGGGTATGGCCACCCAGTGTGTGCAGGCCAAGAACGTGAACAAGACATCGCCACAGACG
CTCTCTAATCTGTGTCTGGCAATCAACGTCGCGTTGGGCGGCATCAATTCAATTCTGGTCCCCTCCATTC
GGCCAAAGGTCTTCAATGAGCCGGTCATCTTTTTGGGTGCCGATGTGACACACCCACCAGCTGGCGACAA
CAAGAAACCATCGATTGCCGCCGTCGTGGGCTCCATGGATGCCCATCCATCGCGGTATGCCGCCACCGTT
CGCGTACAGCAGCACCGACAGGAGATCATCCAGGAGCTGAGCAGCATGGTGCGCGAGCTGTTGATCATGT
TCTACAAGTCGACGGGCGGCTACAAGCCCCACCGCATCATACTCTATCGTGACGGAGTCTCCGAGGGACA
ATTCCCACATGTCCTGCAACACGAATTGACCGCCATTCGCGAGGCCTGCATTAAGCTAGAGCCAGAGTAT
CGGCCGGGCATCACATTCATTGTGGTGCAGAAGCGCCATCACACTCGACTCTTCTGCGCGGAGAAGAAGG
AGCAGAGCGGCAAATCGGGCAATATTCCCGCAGGCACCACCGTCGATGTGGGCATCACACATCCCACCGA
ATTTGATTTCTATCTATGCAGCCATCAGGGCATCCAGGGCACCAGTCGCCCCTCGCACTACCACGTTCTG
TGGGACGACAATCACTTTGACTCGGACGAGCTGCAGTGCCTCACGTATCAGCTATGCCGTACGTACGTGC
GCTGCACCCGATCCGTCAGTATACCGGCGCCAGCCTACTACGCCCATTTAGTGGCCTTCCGTGCCAGATA
TCATCTGGTGGAGAAGGAGCACGATTCGGGCGAGGGTTCGCACCAGAGCGGCTGCTCAGAGGATCGTACG
CCAGGTGCCATGGCCAGGGCCATCACTGTGCACGCGGATACCAAGAAGGTCATGTACTTTGCCTAACTCG
AGTCTAGAGGGCCCGCGGTTCGAAGGTAAGCCTATCCCTAACCCTCTCCTCGGTCTCGATTCTACGCGTA
CCGGTCATCATCACCATCACCATTGAGTTTAAACCCGCTGATCAGCCTCGACTGTGCCTTCTAAGGCCTG
AGCTCGCTGATCAGCCTCGATCGAGGATCCAGACATGATAAGATACATTGATGAGTTTGGACAAACCACA
ACTAGAATGCAGTGAAAAAAATGCTTTATTTGTGAAATTTGTGATGCTATTGCTTTATTTGTAACCATTA
TAAGCTGCAATAAACAAGTTAACAACAACAATTGCATTCATTTTATGTTTCAGGTTCAGGGGGAGGTGTG
GGAGGTTTTTTAAAGCAAGTAAAACCTCTACAAATGTGGTATGGCTGATTATGATCAGTCGACCGATGCC
CTTGAGAGCCTTCAACCCAGTCAGCTCCTTCCGGTGGGCGCGGGGCATGACTATCGTCGCCGCACTTATG
ACTGTCTTCTTTATCATGCAACTCGTAGGACAGGTGCCGGCAGCGCTCTGGGTCATTTTCGGCGAGGACC
GCTTTCGCTGGAGCGCGACGATGATCGGCCTGTCGCTTGCGGTATTCGGAATCTTGCACGCCCTCGCTCA
AGCCTTCGTCACTGGTCCCGCCACCAAACGTTTCGGCGAGAAGCAGGCCATTATCGCCGGCATGGCGGCC
GACGCGCTGGGCTACGTCTTGCTGGCGTTCGCGACGCGAGGCTGGATGGCCTTCCCCATTATGATTCTTC
TCGCTTCCGGCGGCATCGGGATGCCCGCGTTGCAGGCCATGCTGTCCAGGCAGGTAGATGACGACCATCA
GGGACAGCTTCAAGGATCGCTCGCGGCTCTTACCAGCCAGCAAAAGGCCAGGAACCGTAAAAAGGCCGCG
TTGCTGGCGTTTTTCCATAGGCTCCGCCCCCCTGACGAGCATCACAAAAATCGACGCTCAAGTCAGAGGT
GGCGAAACCCGACAGGACTATAAAGATACCAGGCGTTTCCCCCTGGAAGCTCCCTCGTGCGCTCTCCTGT
TCCGACCCTGCCGCTTACCGGATACCTGTCCGCCTTTCTCCCTTCGGGAAGCGTGGCGCTTTCTCAATGC
TCACGCTGTAGGTATCTCAGTTCGGTGTAGGTCGTTCGCTCCAAGCTGGGCTGTGTGCACGAACCCCCCG
TTCAGCCCGACCGCTGCGCCTTATCCGGTAACTATCGTCTTGAGTCCAACCCGGTAAGACACGACTTATC
GCCACTGGCAGCAGCCACTGGTAACAGGATTAGCAGAGCGAGGTATGTAGGCGGTGCTACAGAGTTCTTG
AAGTGGTGGCCTAACTACGGCTACACTAGAAGGACAGTATTTGGTATCTGCGCTCTGCTGAAGCCAGTTA
CCTTCGGAAAAAGAGTTGGTAGCTCTTGATCCGGCAAACAAACCACCGCTGGTAGCGGTGGTTTTTTTGT
TTGCAAGCAGCAGATTACGCGCAGAAAAAAAGGATCTCAAGAAGATCCTTTGATCTTTTCTACGGGGTCT
GACGCTCAGTGGAACGAAAACTCACGTTAAGGGATTTTGGTCATGAGATTATCAAAAAGGATCTTCACCT
AGATCCTTTTAAATTAAAAATGAAGTTTTAAATCAATCTAAAGTATATATGAGTAAACTTGGTCTGACAG
TTACCAATGCTTAATCAGTGAGGCACCTATCTCAGCGATCTGTCTATTTCGTTCATCCATAGTTGCCTGA
CTCCCCGTCGTGTAGATAACTACGATACGGGAGGGCTTACCATCTGGCCCCAGTGCTGCAATGATACCGC
GAGACCCACGCTCACCGGCTCCAGATTTATCAGCAATAAACCAGCCAGCCGGAAGGGCCGAGCGCAGAAG
TGGTCCTGCAACTTTATCCGCCTCCATCCAGTCTATTAATTGTTGCCGGGAAGCTAGAGTAAGTAGTTCG
CCAGTTAATAGTTTGCGCAACGTTGTTGCCATTGCTGCAGGCATCGTGGTGTCACGCTCGTCGTTTGGTA
TGGCTTCATTCAGCTCCGGTTCCCAACGATCAAGGCGAGTTACATGATCCCCCATGTTGTGCAAAAAAGC
GGTTAGCTCCTTCGGTCCTCCGATCGTTGTCAGAAGTAAGTTGGCCGCAGTGTTATCACTCATGGTTATG
GCAGCACTGCATAATTCTCTTACTGTCATGCCATCCGTAAGATGCTTTTCTGTGACTGGTGAGTACTCAA
CCAAGTCATTCTGAGAATAGTGTATGCGGCGACCGAGTTGCTCTTGCCCGGCGTCAACACGGGATAATAC
CGCGCCACATAGCAGAACTTTAAAAGTGCTCATCATTGGAAAACGTTCTTCGGGGCGAAAACTCTCAAGG
ATCTTACCGCTGTTGAGATCCAGTTCGATGTAACCCACTCGTGCACCCAACTGATCTTCAGCATCTTTTA
CTTTCACCAGCGTTTCTGGGTGAGCAAAAACAGGAAGGCAAAATGCCGCAAAAAAGGGAATAAGGGCGAC
ACGGAAATGTTGAATACTCATACTCTTCCTTTTTCAATATTATTGAAGCATTTATCAGGGTTATTGTCTC
ATGAGCGGATACATATTTGAATGTATTTAGAAAAATAAACAAATAGGGGTTCCGCGCACATTTCCCCGAA
AAGTGCCACCTGACGTCTAAGAAACCATTATTATCATGACATTAACCTATAAAAATAGGCGTATCACGAG
GCCCTTTCGT
